>Addgene plasmid #229784 | Bxb1-GT_AIO-TetOn_Divergent Donor | addgene full sequence | sequence record 476313 | Addgene Long Read Sequencing Result
TTGAGATCCTTTTTTTCTGCGCGTAATCTGCTGCTTGCAAACAAAAAAACCACCGCTACCAGCGGTGGTT
TGTTTGCCGGATCAAGAGCTACCAACTCTTTTTCCGAAGGTAACTGGCTTCAGCAGAGCGCAGATACCAA
ATACTGTTCTTCTAGTGTAGCCGTAGTTAGGCCACCACTTCAAGAACTCTGTAGCACCGCCTACATACCT
CGCTCTGCTAATCCTGTTACCAGTGGCTGCTGCCAGTGGCGATAAGTCGTGTCTTACCGGGTTGGACTCA
AGACGATAGTTACCGGATAAGGCGCAGCGGTCGGGCTGAACGGGGGGTTCGTGCACACAGCCCAGCTTGG
AGCGAACGACCTACACCGAACTGAGATACCTACAGCGTGAGCTATGAGAAAGCGCCACGCTTCCCGAAGG
GAGAAAGGCGGACAGGTATCCGGTAAGCGGCAGGGTCGGAACAGGAGAGCGCACGAGGGAGCTTCCAGGG
GGAAACGCCTGGTATCTTTATAGTCCTGTCGGGTTTCGCCACCTCTGACTTGAGCGTCGATTTTTGTGAT
GCTCGTCAGGGGGGCGGAGCCTATGGAAAAACGCCAGCAACGCGGCCTTTTTACGGTTCCTGGCCTTTTG
CTGGCCTTTTGCTCACATGTTCTTTCCTGCGTTATCCCCTGATTCTGTGGATAACCGTATTACCGCCTTT
GAGTGAGCTGATACCGCTCGCCGCAGCCGAACGACCGAGCGCAGCGAGTCAGTGAGCGAGGAAGCGGAAG
AGCGCCCAATACGCAAACCGCCTCTCCCCGCGCGTTGGCCGATTCATTAATGCAGCTGGCACGACAGGTT
TCCCGACTGGAAAGCGGGCAGTGAGCGCAACGCAATTAATGTGAGTTAGCTCACTCATTAGGCACCCCAG
GCTTTACACTTTATGCTTCCGGCTCGTATGTTGTGTGGAATTGTGAGCGGATAACAATTTCACACAGGAA
ACAGCTATGACCATGATTACGCCAAGCTTAATTCCCTCCCCAGCAGGCAGAAGTATGCAAAGCATGCATC
TCAATTAGTCAGCAACCATAGTCCCGCCCCTAACTCCGCCCATCCCGCCCCTAACTCCGCCCAGTTCCGC
CCATTCTCCGCCCCATGGCTGACTAATTTTTTTTATTTATGCAGAGGCCGAGGCCGCCTCGGCCTCTGAG
CTATTCCAGAAGTAGTGAGGAGGCTTTTTTGGAGGCCTAGGCTTTTGCAAAAAGCTTTGCAAAGATGGAT
AAAGTTTTAAACAGAGAGGAATCTTTGCAGCTAATGGACCTTCTAGGTCTTGAAAGGAGTGGGAATTGGC
TCCGGTGCCCGTCAGTGGGCAGAGCGCACATCGCCCACAGTCCCCGAGAAGTTGGGGGGAGGGGTCGGCA
ATTGAACCGGTGCCTAGAGAAGGTGGCGCGGGGTAAACTGGGAAAGTGATGTCGTGTACTGGCTCCGCCT
TTTTCCCGAGGGTGGGGGAGAACCGTATATAAGTGCAGTAGTCGCCGTGAACGTTCTTTTTCGCAACGGG
TTTGCCGCCAGAACACAGGTAAGTGCCGTGTGTGGTTCCCGCGGGCCTGGCCTCTTTACGGGTTATGGCC
CTTGCGTGCCTTGAATTACTTCCACCTGGCTGCAGTACGTGATTCTTGATCCCGAGCTTCGGGTTGGAAG
TGGGTGGGAGAGTTCGAGGCCTTGCGCTTAAGGAGCCCCTTCGCCTCGTGCTTGAGTTGAGGCCTGGCCT
GGGCGCTGGGGCCGCCGCGTGCGAATCTGGTGGCACCTTCGCGCCTGTCTCGCTGCTTTCGATAAGTCTC
TAGCCATTTAAAATTTTTGATGACCTGCTGCGACGCTTTTTTTCTGGCAAGATAGTCTTGTAAATGCGGG
CCAAGATCTGCACACTGGTATTTCGGTTTTTGGGGCCGCGGGCGGCGACGGGGCCCGTGCGTCCCAGCGC
ACATGTTCGGCGAGGCGGGGCCTGCGAGCGCGGCCACCGAGAATCGGACGGGGGTAGTCTCAAGCTGGCC
GGCCTGCTCTGGTGCCTGGCCTCGCGCCGCCGTGTATCGCCCCGCCCTGGGCGGCAAGGCTGGCCCGGTC
GGCACCAGTTGCGTGAGCGGAAAGATGGCCGCTTCCCGGCCCTGCTGCAGGGAGCTCAAAATGGAGGACG
CGGCGCTCGGGAGAGCGGGCGGGTGAGTCACCCACACAAAGGAAAAGGGCCTTTCCGTCCTCAGCCGTCG
CTTCATGTGACTCCACGGAGTACCGGGCGCCGTCCAGGCACCTCGATTAGTTCTCGAGCTTTTGGAGTAC
GTCGTCTTTAGGTTGGGGGGAGGGGTTTTATGCGATGGAGTTTCCCCACACTGAGTGGGTGGAGACTGAA
GTTAGGCCAGCTTGGCACTTGATGTAATTCTCCTTGGAATTTGCCCTTTTTGAGTTTGGATCTTGGTTCA
TTCTCAAGCCTCAGACAGTGGTTCAAAGTTTTTTTCTTCCATTTCAGGTGTCGTGAGGAATTCGCCACCA
TGGCCGGCTTGTCGACGACGGCGGTCTCCGTCGTCAGGATCATCCGGATCCATAACTTCGTATAGCATAC
ATTATACGAAGTTATCATGATATTCGGCAAGCAGGCATCGAAATGTCGAGACCCATAGAGCCCACCGCAT
CCCCAGCACTAGCGCGGGGAGGCGGCCCAAAGGGCGGGGAGGCGGCCCAAAGGGAGATCCGACTCGTCTG
AGGGCGAAGGCGAAGACGCGGAAGAGGCCGCAGAGCCGGCAGCAGGCCGCGGGAAGGAAGGTCCGCTGGA
TTGAGGGCCGAAGGGACGTAGCAGAAGGACGTCCCGCGCAGAATCCAGGTGGCAACACAGGCGAGCAGCC
ATGGAAAGGACGTCAGCTTCCCCGACAACACCACGGAATTGTCAGTGCCCAACAGCCGAGCCCCTGTCCA
GCAGCGGGCAAGGCAGGCGGCGATGAGTTCCGCCGTGGCAATAGGGAGGGGGAAAGCGAAAGTCCCGGAA
AGGAGCTGACAGGTGGTGGCAATGCCCCAACCAGTGGGGGTTGCGTCAGCAAACACAGTGCACACCACGC
CACGTTGCCTGACAACGGGCCACAACTCCTCATAAAGAGACAGCAACCAGGATTTATACAAGGAGGAGAA
AATGAAAGCCATACGGGAAGCAATAGCATGATACAAAGGCATTAAAGCAGCGTATCCACATAGCGTAAAA
GGAGCAACATAGTTAAGAATACCAGTCAATCTTTCACAAATTTTGTAATCCAGAGGTTGATTGCGGCCGC
TTCCGCGTTATAGGCTTAATTTGTTCAAAAAAAAGCCCGCTCATTAGGCGGGCTGGGCTATGCGGCATCA
GAGCAGATTGTACTGAGAGTGCACCATATGCGGTGTGAAATACCGCACAGATGCGTAAGGAGAAAATACC
GCATCAGGCGCCATTCGCCATTCAGGCTGCGCAACTGTTGGGAAGGGCGATCGGTGCGGGCCTCTTCGCT
ATTACGCCAGCTGGCGAAAGGGGGATGTGCTGCAAGGCGATTAAGTTGGGTAACGCCAGGGTTTTCCCAG
TCACGACGTTGTAAAACGACGGCCAGTGAATTCGAGCTCGGTACCCGGGGATCCTCTAGAGTCGACCTGC
AGGCATGCAAGCTTGGCGTAATCATGGTCATAGCTGTTTCCTGTGTGAAATTGTTATCCGCTCACAATTC
CACACAACATACGAGCCGGAAGCATAAAGTGTAAAGCCTGGGGTGCCTAATGAGTGAGCTAACTCACATT
AGCGGCCGCCATGGTGGCGAATTCTTAAGTTTACGAGGGTAGGAAGTGGTACGGAAAGTTGGTATAAGAC
AAAAGTGTTGTGGAATTGCTCCAGGCGATCTGACGGTTCACTAAACGAGCTCTGCTTTTATAGGCGCCCA
CCGTACACGCCTAAAGCTTATACGTTCTCTATCACTGATAGGGAGTAAACTGGATATACGTTCTCTATCA
CTGATAGGGAGTAAACTGTAGATACGTTCTCTATCACTGATAGGGAGTAAACTGGTCATACGTTCTCTAT
CACTGATAGGGAGTAAACTCCTTATACGTTCTCTATCACTGATAGGGAGTAAAGTCTGCATACGTTCTCT
ATCACTGATAGGGAGTAAACTCTTCATACGTTCTCTATCACTGATAGGGAGTAAACCTTAATTAACTAGT
CTTATTAATAGTAATCAATTACGGGGTCATTAGTTCATAGCCCATATATGGAGTTCCGCGTTACATAACT
TACGGTAAATGGCCCGCCTGGCTGACCGCCCAACGACCCCCGCCCATTGACGTCAATAATGACGTATGTT
CCCATAGTAACGCCAATAGGGACTTTCCATTGACGTCAATGGGTGGAGTATTTACGGTAAACTGCCCACT
TGGCAGTACATCAAGTGTATCATATGCCAAGTACGCCCCCTATTGACGTCAATGACGGTAAATGGCCCGC
CTGGCATTATGCCCAGTACATGACCTTATGGGACTTTCCTACTTGGCAGTACATCTACGTATTAGTCATC
GCTATTACCATGGTCGAGGTGAGCCCCACGTTCTGCTTCACTCTCCCCATCTCCCCCCCCTCCCCACCCC
CAATTTTGTATTTATTTATTTTTTAATTATTTTGTGCAGCGATGGGGGCGGGGGGGGGGGGGGCGCGCGC
CAGGCGGGGCGGGGCGGGGCGAGGGGCGGGGCGGGGCGAGGCGGAGAGGTGCGGCGGCAGCCAATCAGAG
CGGCGCGCTCCGAAAGTTTCCTTTTATGGCGAGGCGGCGGCGGCGGCGGCCCTATAAAAAGCGAAGCGCG
CGGCGGGCGGGAGTCGCTGCGCGCTGCCTTCGCCCCGTGCCCCGCTCCGCCGCCGCCTCGCGCCGCCCGC
CCCGGCTCTGACTGACCGCGTTACTCCCACAGGTGAGCGGGCGGGACGGCCCTTCTCCTCCGGGCTGTAA
TTAGCGCTTGGTTTAATGACGGCTTGTTTCTTTTCTGTGGCTGCGTGAAAGCCTTGAGGGGCTCCGGGAG
GGCCCTTTGTGCGGGGGGAGCGGCTCGGGGGGTGCGTGCGTGTGTGTGTGCGTGGGGAGCGCCGCGTGCG
GCTCCGCGCTGCCCGGCGGCTGTGAGCGCTGCGGGCGCGGCGCGGGGCTTTGTGCGCTCCGCAGTGTGCG
CGAGGGGAGCGCGGCCGGGGGCGGTGCCCCGCGGTGCGGGGGGGGCTGCGAGGGGAACAAAGGCTGCGTG
CGGGGTGTGTGCGTGGGGGGGTGAGCAGGGGGTGTGGGCGCGTCGGTCGGGCTGCAACCCCCCCTGCACC
CCCCTCCCCGAGTTGCTGAGCGCGGCCCGGCTTCGGGTGCGGGGCTCCGTACGGGGCGTGGCGCGGGGCT
CGCCGTGCCGGGCGGGGGGTGGCGGCAGGTGGGGGTGCCGGGCGGCCCCCGGAGCGCCGGCGGCTGTCGA
GGCGCGGCGAGCCGCAGCCATTGCCTTTTATGGTAATCGTGCGAGAGGGCGCAGGGACTTCCTTTGTCCC
AAATCTGTGCGGAGCCGAAATCTGGGAGGCGCCGCCGCACCCCCTCTAGCGGGCGCGGGGCGAAGCGGTG
CGGCGCCGGCAGGAAGGAAATGGGCGGGGAGGGCCTTCGTGCGTCGCCGCGCCGCCGTCCCCTTCTCCCT
CTCCAGCCTCGGGGCTGTCCGCGGGGGGACGGCTGCCTTCGGGGGGGACGGGGCAGGGCGGGGTTCGGCT
TCTGGCGTGTGACCGGCGGCTCTAGAGCCTCTGCTAACCATGTTCATGCCTTCTTCTTTTTCCTACAGCT
CCTGGGCAACGTGCTGGTTATTGTGCTGTCTCATCATTTTGGCAAAGAATGTCGACATGAGCCGGCTGGA
CAAGAGCAAAGTGATCAACAGCGCCCTGGAACTGCTGAACGGCGTGGGCATCGAGGGCCTGACCACCCGG
AAGCTGGCCCAGAAACTGGGCGTGGAACAGCCCACCCTGTACTGGCACGTGAAGAACAAGCGGGCCCTGC
TGGACGCCCTGCCCATCGAGATGCTGGACCGGCACCACACCCACAGCTGCCCTCTGGAAGGCGAGAGCTG
GCAGGACTTCCTGCGGAACAACGCCAAGAGCTACAGATGCGCCCTGCTGAGCCACCGGGACGGCGCCAAA
GTGCACCTGGGCACCAGACCCACCGAGAAGCAGTACGAGACACTGGAAAACCAGCTGGCCTTCCTGTGCC
AGCAGGGCTTCAGCCTGGAAAACGCCCTGTACGCCCTGAGCGCCGTGGGCCACTTCACCCTGGGCTGCGT
GCTGGAAGAACAGGAACACCAGGTCGCCAAAGAGGAAAGAGAGACACCCACCACCGACAGCATGCCCCCC
CTGCTGAAGCAGGCCATCGAGCTGTTCGACAGACAGGGCGCCGAGCCCGCCTTCCTGTTCGGCCTGGAAC
TGATCATCTGCGGCCTCGAGAAGCAGCTGAAGTGCGAGAGCGGCGGACCCACCGACGCCCTGGACGACTT
CGACCTGGACATGCTGCCCGCCGATGCCCTGGATGATTTTGATCTGGATATGCTCCCTGCTGACGCTCTC
GATGACTTCGATCTCGATATGCTGCCAGGCGAGGGCAGGGGAAGTCTTCTAACATGCGGGGACGTGGAGG
AAAATCCCGGCCCCGTGTCTAAGGGCGAAGAGCTGATTAAGGAGAACATGCACATGAAGCTGTACATGGA
GGGCACCGTGGACAACCATCACTTCAAGTGCACATCCGAGGGCGAAGGCAAGCCCTACGAGGGCACCCAG
ACCATGAGAATCAAGGTGGTCGAGGGCGGCCCTCTCCCCTTCGCCTTCGACATCCTGGCTACTAGCTTCC
TCTACGGCAGCAAGACCTTCATCAACCACACCCAGGGCATCCCCGACTTCTTCAAGCAGTCCTTCCCTGA
GGGCTTCACATGGGAGAGAGTCACCACATACGAAGACGGGGGCGTGCTGACCGCTACCCAGGACACCAGC
CTCCAGGACGGCTGCCTCATCTACAACGTCAAGATCAGAGGGGTGAACTTCACATCCAACGGCCCTGTGA
TGCAGAAGAAAACACTCGGCTGGGAGGCCTTCACCGAGACGCTGTACCCCGCTGACGGCGGCCTGGAAGG
CAGAAACGACATGGCCCTGAAGCTCGTGGGCGGGAGCCATCTGATCGCAAACGCCAAGACCACATATAGA
TCCAAGAAACCCGCTAAGAACCTCAAGATGCCTGGCGTCTACTATGTGGACTACAGACTGGAAAGAATCA
AGGAGGCCAACAACGAGACCTACGTCGAGCAGCACGAGGTGGCAGTGGCCAGATACTGCGACCTCCCTAG
CAAACTGGGGCACAAGCTTAATTCCGGACTCAGATCTCGAGCTGATCCAAAAAAGAAGAGAAAGGTAGAT
CCAAAAAAGAAGAGAAAGGTAGATCCAAAAAAGAAGAGAAAGGTAGGATCCACCGGATCTAGATAACTGA
TCATAATCAGCCATACCACATTTGAAACCCGCTGATCAGCCTCGACTGTGCCTTCTAGTTGCCAGCCATC
TGTTGTTTGCCCCTCCCCCGTGCCTTCCTTGACCCTGGAAGGTGCCACTCCCACTGTCCTTTCCTAATAA
AATGAGGAAATTGCATCGCATTGTCTGAGTAGGTGTCATTCTATTCTGGGGGGTGGGGTGGGGCAGGACA
GCAAGGGGGAGGATTGGGAAGACAATAGCAGGCATGCTGGGGATGCGGTGGGCTCTATGGCTAGCCGCTG
CAAGAACTCTTCCTCACGATAACTTCGTATAGGAGACTTTATACGAAGTTAAGCGCTCACTGGCCGTCGT
TTTACAACGTCGTGACTGGGAAAACCCTGGCGTTACCCAACTTAATCGCCTTGCAGCACATCCCCCTTTC
GCCAGCTGGCGTAATAGCGAAGAGGCCCGCACCGATCGCCCTTCCCAACAGTTGCGCAGCCTGAATGGCG
AATGGCGCCTGATGCGGTATTTTCTCCTTACGCATCTGTGCGGTATTTCACACCGCATA
[95 nt withheld, positions 8040-8134]
T
[46 nt withheld, positions 8136-8181]
C
[141 nt withheld, positions 8183-8323]
CCTTTGACGTTGGAGTCCACGTTCTTT
[37 nt withheld, positions 8351-8387]
ACTCTATCTCGGGCTATTCTTTTGATTTATAAGGGATTTTGCCGATTTCGGTCTATTGGTTAAAAAATGA
GCTGATTTAACAAAAATTTAACGCGAATTTTAACAAAATATTAACGTTTACAATTTTATGGTGCACTCTC
AGTACAATCTGCTCTGATGCCGCATAGTTAAGCCAGCCCCGACACCCGCCAACACCCGCTGACGCGCCCT
GACGGGCTTGTCTGCTCCCGGCATCCGCTTACAGACAAGCTGTGACCGTCTCCGGGAGCTGCATGTGTCA
GAGGTTTTCACCGTCATCACCGAAACGCGCGAGACGAAAGGGCCTCGTGATACGCCTATTTTTATAGGTT
AATGTCATGATAATAATGGTTTCTTAGACGTCAGGTGGCACTTTTCGGGGAAATGTGCGCGGAACCCCTA
TTTGTTTATTTTTCTAAATACATTCAAATATGTATCCGCTCATGAGACAATAACCCTGATAAATGCTTCA
ATAATATTGAAAAAGGAAGAGTATGAGTATTCAACATTTCCGTGTCGCCCTTATTCCCTTTTTTGCGGCA
TTTTGCCTTCCTGTTTTTGCTCACCCAGAAACGCTGGTGAAAGTAAAAGATGCTGAAGATCAGTTGGGTG
CACGAGTGGGTTACATCGAACTGGATCTCAACAGCGGTAAGATCCTTGAGAGTTTTCGCCCCGAAGAACG
TTTTCCAATGATGAGCACTTTTAAAGTTCTGCTATGTGGCGCGGTATTATCCCGTATTGACGCCGGGCAA
GAGCAACTCGGTCGCCGCATACACTATTCTCAGAATGACTTGGTTGAGTACTCACCAGTCACAGAAAAGC
ATCTTACGGATGGCATGACAGTAAGAGAATTATGCAGTGCTGCCATAACCATGAGTGATAACACTGCGGC
CAACTTACTTCTGACAACGATCGGAGGACCGAAGGAGCTAACCGCTTTTTTGCACAACATGGGGGATCAT
GTAACTCGCCTTGATCGTTGGGAACCGGAGCTGAATGAAGCCATACCAAACGACGAGCGTGACACCACGA
TGCCTGTAGCAATGGCAACAACGTTGCGCAAACTATTAACTGGCGAACTACTTACTCTAGCTTCCCGGCA
ACAATTAATAGACTGGATGGAGGCGGATAAAGTTGCAGGACCACTTCTGCGCTCGGCCCTTCCGGCTGGC
TGGTTTATTGCTGATAAATCTGGAGCCGGTGAGCGTGGGTCTCGCGGTATCATTGCAGCACTGGGGCCAG
ATGGTAAGCCCTCCCGTATCGTAGTTATCTACACGACGGGGAGTCAGGCAACTATGGATGAACGAAATAG
ACAGATCGCTGAGATAGGTGCCTCACTGATTAAGCATTGGTAACTGTCAGACCAAGTTTACTCATATATA
CTTTAGATTGATTTAAAACTTCATTTTTAATTTAAAAGGATCTAGGTGAAGATCCTTTTTGATAATCTCA
TGACCAAAATCCCTTAACGTGAGTTTTCGTTCCACTGAGCGTCAGACCCCGTAGAAAAGATCAAAGGATC
TTC
Features (pLannotate 1.2.2; 40 found; start..end, strand, type, name):
      1..589     +  rep_origin     ori: high-copy-number ColE1/pMB1/pBR322/pUC origin of replication
    772..864     +  CDS            lacI (fragment): lac repressor; lacI; The lac repressor binds to the lac operator to inhibit transcription in E. coli. This inhibition can be relieved by adding lactose or isopropyl-β-D-thiogalactopyranoside (IPTG).
    877..898     +  protein_bind   CAP binding site: CAP binding activates transcription in the presence of cAMP. E. coli catabolite activator protein
    913..943     +  promoter       lac promoter: promoter for the E. coli lac operon
    951..967     +  protein_bind   lac operator: The lac repressor binds to the lac operator to inhibit transcription in E. coli. This inhibition can be relieved by adding lactose or isopropyl-β-D-thiogalactopyranoside (IPTG). lac repressor encoded by lacI
   1023..1233    +  promoter       SV40 promoter: SV40 early promoter
   1255..1321    +  CDS            small t antigen (fragment): SV40 (simian virus 40) small t antigen
   1328..2506    +  promoter       EF-1α promoter: strong constitutive promoter for human elongation factor EF-1α
   2572..2605    +  protein_bind   loxP: Cre-mediated recombination occurs in the 8-bp core sequence (GCATACAT). Cre recombinase
   2606..2630    -  CDS            NeoR/KanR (fragment): aminoglycoside phosphotransferase confers resistance to neomycin, kanamycin, and G418 (Geneticin®)
   2643..2668    -  polyA_signal   bGH poly(A) signal (fragment): bovine growth hormone polyadenylation signal
   2694..3282    -  misc_feature   WPRE: woodchuck hepatitis virus posttranscriptional regulatory element
   3348..3438    +  misc_feature   bom (fragment): basis of mobility region from pBR322
   3444..3601    -  CDS            lacZα (fragment): LacZα fragment of β-galactosidase; lacZ fragment
   3598..3654    +  misc_feature   MCS: pUC18/19 multiple cloning site
   3691..3707    -  protein_bind   lac operator: The lac repressor binds to the lac operator to inhibit transcription in E. coli. This inhibition can be relieved by adding lactose or isopropyl-β-D-thiogalactopyranoside (IPTG). lac repressor encoded by lacI
   3715..3745    -  promoter       lac promoter: promoter for the E. coli lac operon
   3760..3781    -  protein_bind   CAP binding site: CAP binding activates transcription in the presence of cAMP. E. coli catabolite activator protein
   3810..4186    -  promoter       TRE3G promoter: 3rd-generation Tet-responsive promoter that can be activated by binding of Tet-On® 3G
   4259..4562    +  enhancer       CMV enhancer: human cytomegalovirus immediate early enhancer
   4564..4839    +  promoter       chicken β-actin promoter: No description available
   4840..5435    +  intron         chimeric intron (fragment): chimera between introns from chicken β-actin and rabbit β-globin
   5431..5808    +  intron         chimeric intron (fragment): chimera between introns from chicken β-actin and rabbit β-globin
   5867..6484    +  CDS            tetR: TETR2_ECOLX - Experimental evidence at protein level: Swiss-Prot protein existence level 1. TetR is the repressor of the tetracycline resistance element; its N-terminal region forms a helix-turn-helix structure and binds DNA. Binding of tetracycline to TetR reduces the repressor affinity for the tetracycline resistance gene (tetA) promoter operator sites. From Escherichia coli.
   6611..6664    +  CDS            T2A: 2A peptide from Thosea asigna virus capsid protein Eukaryotic ribosomes fail to insert a peptide bond between the Gly and Pro residues, yielding separate polypeptides.
   6665..7372    +  CDS            mTagBFP2: mTagBFP2 is a basic (constitutively fluorescent) blue fluorescent protein published in 2011, derived from Entacmaea quadricolor. It is reported to be a very rapidly-maturing monomer with very low acid sensitivity.
   7373..7393    +  misc_feature   MCS (fragment): multiple cloning site
   7397..7417    +  CDS            SV40 NLS: nuclear localization signal of SV40 (simian virus 40) large T antigen
   7421..7441    +  CDS            SV40 NLS: nuclear localization signal of SV40 (simian virus 40) large T antigen
   7445..7465    +  CDS            SV40 NLS: nuclear localization signal of SV40 (simian virus 40) large T antigen
   7536..7760    +  polyA_signal   bGH poly(A) signal: bovine growth hormone polyadenylation signal
   7767..7788    +  CDS            PuroR (fragment): puromycin N-acetyltransferase; pac from Streptomyces; confers resistance to puromycin
   7789..7821    +  protein_bind   lox2272: Cre-mediated recombination occurs in the 8-bp core sequence (GGATACTT). lox2272 sites are compatible with each other, but incompatible with loxP or loxN sites (Lee and Saito, 1988). Cre recombinase
   7827..7982    +  CDS            lacZα (fragment): LacZα fragment of β-galactosidase; lacZ fragment
   7988..8039    -  misc_feature   bom (fragment): basis of mobility region from pBR322
   8058..8513    +  rep_origin     f1 ori (sequence partly withheld): f1 bacteriophage origin of replication; arrow indicates direction of (+) strand synthesis
   8514..8563    -  misc_feature   bom (fragment): basis of mobility region from pBR322
   8665..8700    -  CDS            rop (fragment): Rop protein, which maintains plasmids at low copy number; rop
   8795..8899    +  promoter       AmpR promoter: bla
   8900..9760    +  CDS            AmpR: β-lactamase; bla; confers resistance to ampicillin, carbenicillin, and related antibiotics
