>Addgene plasmid #229784 | Bxb1-GT_AIO-TetOn_Divergent Donor Sequencing Result | analyzer sequence | sequence record 462081
AGCGCCCAATACGCAAACCGCCTCTCCCCGCGCGTTGGCCGATTCATTAATGCAGCTGGCACGACAGGTT
TCCCGACTGGAAAGCGGGCAGTGAGCGCAACGCAATTAATGTGAGTTAGCTCACTCATTAGGCACCCCAG
GCTTTACACTTTATGCTTCCGGCTCGTATGTTGTGTGGAATTGTGAGCGGATAACAATTTCACACAGGAA
ACAGCTATGACCATGATTACGCCAAGCTTAATTCCCTCCCCAGCAGGCAGAAGTATGCAAAGCATGCATC
TCAATTAGTCAGCAACCATAGTCCCGCCCCTAACTCCGCCCATCCCGCCCCTAACTCCGCCCAGTTCCGC
CCATTCTCCGCCCCATGGCTGACTAATTTTTTTTATTTATGCAGAGGCCGAGGCCGCCTCGGCCTCTGAG
CTATTCCAGAAGTAGTGAGGAGGCTTTTTTGGAGGCCTAGGCTTTTGCAAAAAGCTTTGCAAAGATGGAT
AAAGTTTTAAACAGAGAGGAATCTTTGCAGCTAATGGACCTTCTAGGTCTTGAAAGGAGTGGGAATTGGC
TCCGGTGCCCGTCAGTGGGCAGAGCGCACATCGCCCACAGTCCCCGAGAAGTTGGGGGGAGGGGTCGGCA
ATTGAACCGGTGCCTAGAGAAGGTGGCGCGGGGTAAACTGGGAAAGTGATGTCGTGTACTGGCTCCGCCT
TTTTCCCGAGGGTGGGGGAGAACCGTATATAAGTGCAGTAGTCGCCGTGAACGTTCTTTTTCGCAACGGG
TTTGCCGCCAGAACACAGGTAAGTGCCGTGTGTGGTTCCCGCGGGCCTGGCCTCTTTACGGGTTATGGCC
CTTGCGTGCCTTGAATTACTTCCACCTGGCTGCAGTACGTGATTCTTGATCCCGAGCTTCGGGTTGGAAG
TGGGTGGGAGAGTTCGAGGCCTTGCGCTTAAGGAGCCCCTTCGCCTCGTGCTTGAGTTGAGGCCTGGCCT
GGGCGCTGGGGCCGCCGCGTGCGAATCTGGTGGCACCTTCGCGCCTGTCTCGCTGCTTTCGATAAGTCTC
TAGCCATTTAAAATTTTTGATGACCTGCTGCGACGCTTTTTTTCTGGCAAGATAGTCTTGTAAATGCGGG
CCAAGATCTGCACACTGGTATTTCGGTTTTTGGGGCCGCGGGCGGCGACGGGGCCCGTGCGTCCCAGCGC
ACATGTTCGGCGAGGCGGGGCCTGCGAGCGCGGCCACCGAGAATCGGACGGGGGTAGTCTCAAGCTGGCC
GGCCTGCTCTGGTGCCTGGCCTCGCGCCGCCGTGTATCGCCCCGCCCTGGGCGGCAAGGCTGGCCCGGTC
GGCACCAGTTGCGTGAGCGGAAAGATGGCCGCTTCCCGGCCCTGCTGCAGGGAGCTCAAAATGGAGGACG
CGGCGCTCGGGAGAGCGGGCGGGTGAGTCACCCACACAAAGGAAAAGGGCCTTTCCGTCCTCAGCCGTCG
CTTCATGTGACTCCACGGAGTACCGGGCGCCGTCCAGGCACCTCGATTAGTTCTCGAGCTTTTGGAGTAC
GTCGTCTTTAGGTTGGGGGGAGGGGTTTTATGCGATGGAGTTTCCCCACACTGAGTGGGTGGAGACTGAA
GTTAGGCCAGCTTGGCACTTGATGTAATTCTCCTTGGAATTTGCCCTTTTTGAGTTTGGATCTTGGTTCA
TTCTCAAGCCTCAGACAGTGGTTCAAAGTTTTTTTCTTCCATTTCAGGTGTCGTGAGGAATTCGCCACCA
TGGCCGGCTTGTCGACGACGGCGGTCTCCGTCGTCAGGATCATCCGGATCCATAACTTCGTATAGCATAC
ATTATACGAAGTTATCATGATATTCGGCAAGCAGGCATCGAAATGTCGAGACCCATAGAGCCCACCGCAT
CCCCAGCACTAGCGCGGGGAGGCGGCCCAAAGGGCGGGGAGGCGGCCCAAAGGGAGATCCGACTCGTCTG
AGGGCGAAGGCGAAGACGCGGAAGAGGCCGCAGAGCCGGCAGCAGGCCGCGGGAAGGAAGGTCCGCTGGA
TTGAGGGCCGAAGGGACGTAGCAGAAGGACGTCCCGCGCAGAATCCAGGTGGCAACACAGGCGAGCAGCC
ATGGAAAGGACGTCAGCTTCCCCGACAACACCACGGAATTGTCAGTGCCCAACAGCCGAGCCCCTGTCCA
GCAGCGGGCAAGGCAGGCGGCGATGAGTTCCGCCGTGGCAATAGGGAGGGGGAAAGCGAAAGTCCCGGAA
AGGAGCTGACAGGTGGTGGCAATGCCCCAACCAGTGGGGGTTGCGTCAGCAAACACAGTGCACACCACGC
CACGTTGCCTGACAACGGGCCACAACTCCTCATAAAGAGACAGCAACCAGGATTTATACAAGGAGGAGAA
AATGAAAGCCATACGGGAAGCAATAGCATGATACAAAGGCATTAAAGCAGCGTATCCACATAGCGTAAAA
GGAGCAACATAGTTAAGAATACCAGTCAATCTTTCACAAATTTTGTAATCCAGAGGTTGATTGCGGCCGC
TTCCGCGTTATAGGCTTAATTTGTTCAAAAAAAAGCCCGCTCATTAGGCGGGCTGGGCTATGCGGCATCA
GAGCAGATTGTACTGAGAGTGCACCATATGCGGTGTGAAATACCGCACAGATGCGTAAGGAGAAAATACC
GCATCAGGCGCCATTCGCCATTCAGGCTGCGCAACTGTTGGGAAGGGCGATCGGTGCGGGCCTCTTCGCT
ATTACGCCAGCTGGCGAAAGGGGGATGTGCTGCAAGGCGATTAAGTTGGGTAACGCCAGGGTTTTCCCAG
TCACGACGTTGTAAAACGACGGCCAGTGAATTCGAGCTCGGTACCCGGGGATCCTCTAGAGTCGACCTGC
AGGCATGCAAGCTTGGCGTAATCATGGTCATAGCTGTTTCCTGTGTGAAATTGTTATCCGCTCACAATTC
CACACAACATACGAGCCGGAAGCATAAAGTGTAAAGCCTGGGGTGCCTAATGAGTGAGCTAACTCACATT
AGCGGCCGCCATGGTGGCGAATTCTTAAGTTTACGAGGGTAGGAAGTGGTACGGAAAGTTGGTATAAGAC
AAAAGTGTTGTGGAATTGCTCCAGGCGATCTGACGGTTCACTAAACGAGCTCTGCTTTTATAGGCGCCCA
CCGTACACGCCTAAAGCTTATACGTTCTCTATCACTGATAGGGAGTAAACTGGATATACGTTCTCTATCA
CTGATAGGGAGTAAACTGTAGATACGTTCTCTATCACTGATAGGGAGTAAACTGGTCATACGTTCTCTAT
CACTGATAGGGAGTAAACTCCTTATACGTTCTCTATCACTGATAGGGAGTAAAGTCTGCATACGTTCTCT
ATCACTGATAGGGAGTAAACTCTTCATACGTTCTCTATCACTGATAGGGAGTAAACCTTAATTAACTAGT
CTTATTAATAGTAATCAATTACGGGGTCATTAGTTCATAGCCCATATATGGAGTTCCGCGTTACATAACT
TACGGTAAATGGCCCGCCTGGCTGACCGCCCAACGACCCCCGCCCATTGACGTCAATAATGACGTATGTT
CCCATAGTAACGCCAATAGGGACTTTCCATTGACGTCAATGGGTGGAGTATTTACGGTAAACTGCCCACT
TGGCAGTACATCAAGTGTATCATATGCCAAGTACGCCCCCTATTGACGTCAATGACGGTAAATGGCCCGC
CTGGCATTATGCCCAGTACATGACCTTATGGGACTTTCCTACTTGGCAGTACATCTACGTATTAGTCATC
GCTATTACCATGGTCGAGGTGAGCCCCACGTTCTGCTTCACTCTCCCCATCTCCCCCCCCTCCCCACCCC
CAATTTTGTATTTATTTATTTTTTAATTATTTTGTGCAGCGATGGGGGCGGGGGGGGGGGGGGGGCGCGC
GCCAGGCGGGGCGGGGCGGGGCGAGGGGCGGGGCGGGGCGAGGCGGAGAGGTGCGGCGGCAGCCAATCAG
AGCGGCGCGCTCCGAAAGTTTCCTTTTATGGCGAGGCGGCGGCGGCGGCGGCCCTATAAAAAGCGAAGCG
CGCGGCGGGCGGGAGTCGCTGCGCGCTGCCTTCGCCCCGTGCCCCGCTCCGCCGCCGCCTCGCGCCGCCC
GCCCCGGCTCTGACTGACCGCGTTACTCCCACAGGTGAGCGGGCGGGACGGCCCTTCTCCTCCGGGCTGT
AATTAGCGCTTGGTTTAATGACGGCTTGTTTCTTTTCTGTGGCTGCGTGAAAGCCTTGAGGGGCTCCGGG
AGGGCCCTTTGTGCGGGGGGAGCGGCTCGGGGGGTGCGTGCGTGTGTGTGTGCGTGGGGAGCGCCGCGTG
CGGCTCCGCGCTGCCCGGCGGCTGTGAGCGCTGCGGGCGCGGCGCGGGGCTTTGTGCGCTCCGCAGTGTG
CGCGAGGGGAGCGCGGCCGGGGGCGGTGCCCCGCGGTGCGGGGGGGGCTGCGAGGGGAACAAAGGCTGCG
TGCGGGGTGTGTGCGTGGGGGGGTGAGCAGGGGGTGTGGGCGCGTCGGTCGGGCTGCAACCCCCCCTGCA
CCCCCCTCCCCGAGTTGCTGAGCGCGGCCCGGCTTCGGGTGCGGGGCTCCGTACGGGGCGTGGCGCGGGG
CTCGCCGTGCCGGGCGGGGGGTGGCGGCAGGTGGGGGTGCCGGGCGGCCCCCGGCGTGCCGGGCGGGGGG
TGGCGGCAGGTGGGGGTGCCGGGCGGCCCCCGGAGCGCCGGCGGCTGTCGAGGCGCGGCGAGCCGCAGCC
ATTGCCTTTTATGGTAATCGTGCGAGAGGGCGCAGGGACTTCCTTTGTCCCAAATCTGTGCGGAGCCGAA
ATCTGGGAGGCGCCGCCGCACCCCCTCTAGCGGGCGCGGGGCGAAGCGGTGCGGCGCCGGCAGGAAGGAA
ATGGGCGGGGAGGGCCTTCGTGCGTCGCCGCGCCGCCGTCCCCTTCTCCCTCTCCAGCCTCGGGGCTGTC
CGCGGGGGGACGGCTGCCTTCGGGGGGGACGGGGCAGGGCGGGGTTCGGCTTCTGGCGTGTGACCGGCGG
CTCTAGAGCCTCTGCTAACCATGTTCATGCCTTCTTCTTTTTCCTACAGCTCCTGGGCAACGTGCTGGTT
ATTGTGCTGTCTCATCATTTTGGCAAAGAATGTCGACATGAGCCGGCTGGACAAGAGCAAAGTGATCAAC
AGCGCCCTGGAACTGCTGAACGGCGTGGGCATCGAGGGCCTGACCACCCGGAAGCTGGCCCAGAAACTGG
GCGTGGAACAGCCCACCCTGTACTGGCACGTGAAGAACAAGCGGGCCCTGCTGGACGCCCTGCCCATCGA
GATGCTGGACCGGCACCACACCCACAGCTGCCCTCTGGAAGGCGAGAGCTGGCAGGACTTCCTGCGGAAC
AACGCCAAGAGCTACAGATGCGCCCTGCTGAGCCACCGGGACGGCGCCAAAGTGCACCTGGGCACCAGAC
CCACCGAGAAGCAGTACGAGACACTGGAAAACCAGCTGGCCTTCCTGTGCCAGCAGGGCTTCAGCCTGGA
AAACGCCCTGTACGCCCTGAGCGCCGTGGGCCACTTCACCCTGGGCTGCGTGCTGGAAGAACAGGAACAC
CAGGTCGCCAAAGAGGAAAGAGAGACACCCACCACCGACAGCATGCCCCCCCTGCTGAAGCAGGCCATCG
AGCTGTTCGACAGACAGGGCGCCGAGCCCGCCTTCCTGTTCGGCCTGGAACTGATCATCTGCGGCCTCGA
GAAGCAGCTGAAGTGCGAGAGCGGCGGACCCACCGACGCCCTGGACGACTTCGACCTGGACATGCTGCCC
GCCGATGCCCTGGATGATTTTGATCTGGATATGCTCCCTGCTGACGCTCTCGATGACTTCGATCTCGATA
TGCTGCCAGGCGAGGGCAGGGGAAGTCTTCTAACATGCGGGGACGTGGAGGAAAATCCCGGCCCCGTGTC
TAAGGGCGAAGAGCTGATTAAGGAGAACATGCACATGAAGCTGTACATGGAGGGCACCGTGGACAACCAT
CACTTCAAGTGCACATCCGAGGGCGAAGGCAAGCCCTACGAGGGCACCCAGACCATGAGAATCAAGGTGG
TCGAGGGCGGCCCTCTCCCCTTCGCCTTCGACATCCTGGCTACTAGCTTCCTCTACGGCAGCAAGACCTT
CATCAACCACACCCAGGGCATCCCCGACTTCTTCAAGCAGTCCTTCCCTGAGGGCTTCACATGGGAGAGA
GTCACCACATACGAAGACGGGGGCGTGCTGACCGCTACCCAGGACACCAGCCTCCAGGACGGCTGCCTCA
TCTACAACGTCAAGATCAGAGGGGTGAACTTCACATCCAACGGCCCTGTGATGCAGAAGAAAACACTCGG
CTGGGAGGCCTTCACCGAGACGCTGTACCCCGCTGACGGCGGCCTGGAAGGCAGAAACGACATGGCCCTG
AAGCTCGTGGGCGGGAGCCATCTGATCGCAAACGCCAAGACCACATATAGATCCAAGAAACCCGCTAAGA
ACCTCAAGATGCCTGGCGTCTACTATGTGGACTACAGACTGGAAAGAATCAAGGAGGCCAACAACGAGAC
CTACGTCGAGCAGCACGAGGTGGCAGTGGCCAGATACTGCGACCTCCCTAGCAAACTGGGGCACAAGCTT
AATTCCGGACTCAGATCTCGAGCTGATCCAAAAAAGAAGAGAAAGGTAGATCCAAAAAAGAAGAGAAAGG
TAGATCCAAAAAAGAAGAGAAAGGTAGGATCCACCGGATCTAGATAACTGATCATAATCAGCCATACCAC
ATTTGAAACCCGCTGATCAGCCTCGACTGTGCCTTCTAGTTGCCAGCCATCTGTTGTTTGCCCCTCCCCC
GTGCCTTCCTTGACCCTGGAAGGTGCCACTCCCACTGTCCTTTCCTAATAAAATGAGGAAATTGCATCGC
ATTGTCTGAGTAGGTGTCATTCTATTCTGGGGGGTGGGGTGGGGCAGGACAGCAAGGGGGAGGATTGGGA
AGACAATAGCAGGCATGCTGGGGATGCGGTGGGCTCTATGGCTAGCCGCTGCAAGAACTCTTCCTCACGA
TAACTTCGTATAGGAGACTTTATACGAAGTTAAGCGCTCACTGGCCGTCGTTTTACAACGTCGTGACTGG
GAAAACCCTGGCGTTACCCAACTTAATCGCCTTGCAGCACATCCCCCTTTCGCCAGCTGGCGTAATAGCG
AAGAGGCCCGCACCGATCGCCCTTCCCAACAGTTGCGCAGCCTGAATGGCGAATGGCGCCTGATGCGGTA
TTTTCTCCTTACGCATCTGTGCGGTATTTCACACCGCATA
[95 nt withheld, positions 7321-7415]
T
[46 nt withheld, positions 7417-7462]
C
[141 nt withheld, positions 7464-7604]
CCTTTGACGTTGGAGTCCACGTTCTTT
[37 nt withheld, positions 7632-7668]
ACTCTATCTCGGGCTATTCTTTTGATTTATAAGGGATTTTGCCGATTTCGGTCTATTGGTTAAAAAATGA
GCTGATTTAACAAAAATTTAACGCGAATTTTAACAAAATATTAACGTTTACAATTTTATGGTGCACTCTC
AGTACAATCTGCTCTGATGCCGCATAGTTAAGCCAGCCCCGACACCCGCCAACACCCGCTGACGCGCCCT
GACGGGCTTGTCTGCTCCCGGCATCCGCTTACAGACAAGCTGTGACCGTCTCCGGGAGCTGCATGTGTCA
GAGGTTTTCACCGTCATCACCGAAACGCGCGAGACGAAAGGGCCTCGTGATACGCCTATTTTTATAGGTT
AATGTCATGATAATAATGGTTTCTTAGACGTCAGGTGGCACTTTTCGGGGAAATGTGCGCGGAACCCCTA
TTTGTTTATTTTTCTAAATACATTCAAATATGTATCCGCTCATGAGACAATAACCCTGATAAATGCTTCA
ATAATATTGAAAAAGGAAGAGTATGAGTATTCAACATTTCCGTGTCGCCCTTATTCCCTTTTTTGCGGCA
TTTTGCCTTCCTGTTTTTGCTCACCCAGAAACGCTGGTGAAAGTAAAAGATGCTGAAGATCAGTTGGGTG
CACGAGTGGGTTACATCGAACTGGATCTCAACAGCGGTAAGATCCTTGAGAGTTTTCGCCCCGAAGAACG
TTTTCCAATGATGAGCACTTTTAAAGTTCTGCTATGTGGCGCGGTATTATCCCGTATTGACGCCGGGCAA
GAGCAACTCGGTCGCCGCATACACTATTCTCAGAATGACTTGGTTGAGTACTCACCAGTCACAGAAAAGC
ATCTTACGGATGGCATGACAGTAAGAGAATTATGCAGTGCTGCCATAACCATGAGTGATAACACTGCGGC
CAACTTACTTCTGACAACGATCGGAGGACCGAAGGAGCTAACCGCTTTTTTGCACAACATGGGGGATCAT
GTAACTCGCCTTGATCGTTGGGAACCGGAGCTGAATGAAGCCATACCAAACGACGAGCGTGACACCACGA
TGCCTGTAGCAATGGCAACAACGTTGCGCAAACTATTAACTGGCGAACTACTTACTCTAGCTTCCCGGCA
ACAATTAATAGACTGGATGGAGGCGGATAAAGTTGCAGGACCACTTCTGCGCTCGGCCCTTCCGGCTGGC
TGGTTTATTGCTGATAAATCTGGAGCCGGTGAGCGTGGGTCTCGCGGTATCATTGCAGCACTGGGGCCAG
ATGGTAAGCCCTCCCGTATCGTAGTTATCTACACGACGGGGAGTCAGGCAACTATGGATGAACGAAATAG
ACAGATCGCTGAGATAGGTGCCTCACTGATTAAGCATTGGTAACTGTCAGACCAAGTTTACTCATATATA
CTTTAGATTGATTTAAAACTTCATTTTTAATTTAAAAGGATCTAGGTGAAGATCCTTTTTGATAATCTCA
TGACCAAAATCCCTTAACGTGAGTTTTCGTTCCACTGAGCGTCAGACCCCGTAGAAAAGATCAAAGGATC
TTCTTGAGATCCTTTTTTTCTGCGCGTAATCTGCTGCTTGCAAACAAAAAAACCACCGCTACCAGCGGTG
GTTTGTTTGCCGGATCAAGAGCTACCAACTCTTTTTCCGAAGGTAACTGGCTTCAGCAGAGCGCAGATAC
CAAATACTGTTCTTCTAGTGTAGCCGTAGTTAGGCCACCACTTCAAGAACTCTGTAGCACCGCCTACATA
CCTCGCTCTGCTAATCCTGTTACCAGTGGCTGCTGCCAGTGGCGATAAGTCGTGTCTTACCGGGTTGGAC
TCAAGACGATAGTTACCGGATAAGGCGCAGCGGTCGGGCTGAACGGGGGGTTCGTGCACACAGCCCAGCT
TGGAGCGAACGACCTACACCGAACTGAGATACCTACAGCGTGAGCTATGAGAAAGCGCCACGCTTCCCGA
AGGGAGAAAGGCGGACAGGTATCCGGTAAGCGGCAGGGTCGGAACAGGAGAGCGCACGAGGGAGCTTCCA
GGGGGAAACGCCTGGTATCTTTATAGTCCTGTCGGGTTTCGCCACCTCTGACTTGAGCGTCGATTTTTGT
GATGCTCGTCAGGGGGGCGGAGCCTATGGAAAAACGCCAGCAACGCGGCCTTTTTACGGTTCCTGGCCTT
TTGCTGGCCTTTTGCTCACATGTTCTTTCCTGCGTTATCCCCTGATTCTGTGGATAACCGTATTACCGCC
TTTGAGTGAGCTGATACCGCTCGCCGCAGCCGAACGACCGAGCGCAGCGAGTCAGTGAGCGAGGAAGCGG
AAG
Features (pLannotate 1.2.2; 39 found; start..end, strand, type, name):
      2..94      +  CDS            lacI (fragment): lac repressor; lacI; The lac repressor binds to the lac operator to inhibit transcription in E. coli. This inhibition can be relieved by adding lactose or isopropyl-β-D-thiogalactopyranoside (IPTG).
    107..128     +  protein_bind   CAP binding site: CAP binding activates transcription in the presence of cAMP. E. coli catabolite activator protein
    143..173     +  promoter       lac promoter: promoter for the E. coli lac operon
    181..197     +  protein_bind   lac operator: The lac repressor binds to the lac operator to inhibit transcription in E. coli. This inhibition can be relieved by adding lactose or isopropyl-β-D-thiogalactopyranoside (IPTG). lac repressor encoded by lacI
    253..463     +  promoter       SV40 promoter: SV40 early promoter
    485..551     +  CDS            small t antigen (fragment): SV40 (simian virus 40) small t antigen
    558..1736    +  promoter       EF-1α promoter: strong constitutive promoter for human elongation factor EF-1α
   1802..1835    +  protein_bind   loxP: Cre-mediated recombination occurs in the 8-bp core sequence (GCATACAT). Cre recombinase
   1836..1860    -  CDS            NeoR/KanR (fragment): aminoglycoside phosphotransferase confers resistance to neomycin, kanamycin, and G418 (Geneticin®)
   1873..1898    -  polyA_signal   bGH poly(A) signal (fragment): bovine growth hormone polyadenylation signal
   1924..2512    -  misc_feature   WPRE: woodchuck hepatitis virus posttranscriptional regulatory element
   2578..2668    +  misc_feature   bom (fragment): basis of mobility region from pBR322
   2674..2831    -  CDS            lacZα (fragment): LacZα fragment of β-galactosidase; lacZ fragment
   2828..2884    +  misc_feature   MCS: pUC18/19 multiple cloning site
   2921..2937    -  protein_bind   lac operator: The lac repressor binds to the lac operator to inhibit transcription in E. coli. This inhibition can be relieved by adding lactose or isopropyl-β-D-thiogalactopyranoside (IPTG). lac repressor encoded by lacI
   2945..2975    -  promoter       lac promoter: promoter for the E. coli lac operon
   2990..3011    -  protein_bind   CAP binding site: CAP binding activates transcription in the presence of cAMP. E. coli catabolite activator protein
   3040..3416    -  promoter       TRE3G promoter: 3rd-generation Tet-responsive promoter that can be activated by binding of Tet-On® 3G
   3489..3792    +  enhancer       CMV enhancer: human cytomegalovirus immediate early enhancer
   3794..4071    +  promoter       chicken β-actin promoter: No description available
   4072..5089    +  intron         chimeric intron: chimera between introns from chicken β-actin and rabbit β-globin
   5148..5765    +  CDS            tetR: TETR2_ECOLX - Experimental evidence at protein level: Swiss-Prot protein existence level 1. TetR is the repressor of the tetracycline resistance element; its N-terminal region forms a helix-turn-helix structure and binds DNA. Binding of tetracycline to TetR reduces the repressor affinity for the tetracycline resistance gene (tetA) promoter operator sites. From Escherichia coli.
   5892..5945    +  CDS            T2A: 2A peptide from Thosea asigna virus capsid protein Eukaryotic ribosomes fail to insert a peptide bond between the Gly and Pro residues, yielding separate polypeptides.
   5946..6653    +  CDS            mTagBFP2: mTagBFP2 is a basic (constitutively fluorescent) blue fluorescent protein published in 2011, derived from Entacmaea quadricolor. It is reported to be a very rapidly-maturing monomer with very low acid sensitivity.
   6654..6674    +  misc_feature   MCS (fragment): multiple cloning site
   6678..6698    +  CDS            SV40 NLS: nuclear localization signal of SV40 (simian virus 40) large T antigen
   6702..6722    +  CDS            SV40 NLS: nuclear localization signal of SV40 (simian virus 40) large T antigen
   6726..6746    +  CDS            SV40 NLS: nuclear localization signal of SV40 (simian virus 40) large T antigen
   6817..7041    +  polyA_signal   bGH poly(A) signal: bovine growth hormone polyadenylation signal
   7048..7069    +  CDS            PuroR (fragment): puromycin N-acetyltransferase; pac from Streptomyces; confers resistance to puromycin
   7070..7102    +  protein_bind   lox2272: Cre-mediated recombination occurs in the 8-bp core sequence (GGATACTT). lox2272 sites are compatible with each other, but incompatible with loxP or loxN sites (Lee and Saito, 1988). Cre recombinase
   7108..7263    +  CDS            lacZα (fragment): LacZα fragment of β-galactosidase; lacZ fragment
   7269..7320    -  misc_feature   bom (fragment): basis of mobility region from pBR322
   7339..7794    +  rep_origin     f1 ori (sequence partly withheld): f1 bacteriophage origin of replication; arrow indicates direction of (+) strand synthesis
   7795..7844    -  misc_feature   bom (fragment): basis of mobility region from pBR322
   7946..7981    -  CDS            rop (fragment): Rop protein, which maintains plasmids at low copy number; rop
   8076..8180    +  promoter       AmpR promoter: bla
   8181..9041    +  CDS            AmpR: β-lactamase; bla; confers resistance to ampicillin, carbenicillin, and related antibiotics
   9212..9800    +  rep_origin     ori: high-copy-number ColE1/pMB1/pBR322/pUC origin of replication
