[The description below was written by a language model from this plasmid's Addgene catalogue record and pLannotate feature annotations shown in this document.]
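Description:
Bxb1-GT_AIO-TetOn_Divergent Donor is a roughly 10 kb mammalian expression and synthetic-biology plasmid on a pBR322/pUC backbone. It serves as an empty donor for Bxb1 integrase-mediated, single-copy integration of doxycycline-inducible payloads into landing pads in human induced pluripotent stem cells (the STRAIGHT-IN Dual platform). In bacteria it replicates from the high-copy ColE1/pUC origin and is selected with ampicillin through AmpR; an f1 origin is also present. The "GT" in the name presumably denotes the central dinucleotide of the Bxb1 attachment site, but neither feature table annotates an attachment site, so its position is not recorded.

The payload consists of two transcription units pointing away from each other, the "divergent" syntax. On one strand, a TRE3G promoter faces a bacterial lac promoter/operator, pUC multiple cloning site and lacZα fragment. This appears to act as a placeholder to be replaced by a gene of interest, allowing blue/white screening, and it is followed by a WPRE and a fragmentary bGH poly(A) annotation. On the other strand, a CAG promoter (CMV enhancer, chicken β-actin promoter, chimeric intron) constitutively drives rtTA, which is annotated through its tetR-derived portion. The rtTA is linked by T2A to mTagBFP2 carrying three SV40 NLS copies, ending in a bGH poly(A). This arrangement supplies the transactivator and a nuclear blue marker from the same integrated unit.

A loxP and a lox2272 site bracket the payload, and SV40 and EF-1α promoters lie outside the loxP site. This layout would fit Cre-mediated removal of auxiliary sequences after integration and promoter-trap activation of a landing-pad selection marker, although the record does not state these functions. The two sequencing records differ slightly in length and starting point but share the same architecture.
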