Addgene plasmid #229784: Bxb1-GT_AIO-TetOn_Divergent Donor
Purpose: Bxb1-GT donor plasmid with divergent syntax for all-in-one doxycycline-inducible expression (empty)
Depositing lab: Richard Davis. Depositing organization: Leiden University Medical Center. Publication: STRAIGHT-IN Dual: a platform for dual, single-copy integrations of DNA payloads and gene circuits into human induced pluripotent stem cells. Blanch-Asensio A, Ploessl DS, Wang NB, Mummery CL, Galloway KE, Davis RP. bioRxiv [Preprint]. 2024 Oct 17:2024.10.17.616637. doi: 10.1101/2024.10.17.616637. PubMed 39464154.
Backbone
  Vector backbone: pBR322/pUC
  Backbone size w/o insert (bp): 4700
  Vector type: Mammalian Expression, Synthetic Biology
Growth in bacteria
  Bacterial resistance: Ampicillin, 100 μg/mL
  Growth temperature: 37°C
  Growth strain: NEB Stable
  Copy number: High Copy
Gene/Insert
  Gene/Insert name: LacZ; rtTA-T2A-mTagBFP2
  Species: Synthetic
  Insert size (bp): 5300
  Promoter: TRE and CAG
  Cloning method: Gibson Cloning
Terms and licenses: Academic/Nonprofit Terms; Industry Terms: Not Available to Industry
Depositor comments: Please visit https://doi.org/10.1101/2024.10.17.616637 for bioRxiv preprint.
How to cite: Bxb1-GT_AIO-TetOn_Divergent Donor was a gift from Richard Davis (Addgene plasmid # 229784 ; http://n2t.net/addgene:229784 ; RRID:Addgene_229784)
